>Addgene plasmid #99881 | pET21a-GFP-AURKA_K162M-mCherry | addgene full sequence | sequence record 192791 | Addgene NGS Result
GGTGTCCGGGATCTCGACGCTCTCCCTTATGCGACTCCTGCATTAGGAAGCAGCCCAGTAGTAGGTTGAG
GCCGTTGAGCACCGCCGCCGCAAGGAATGGTGCATGCAAGGAGATGGCGCCCAACAGTCCCCCGGCCACG
GGGCCTGCCACCATACCCACGCCGAAACAAGCGCTCATGAGCCCGAAGTGGCGAGCCCGATCTTCCCCAT
CGGTGATGTCGGCGATATAGGCGCCAGCAACCGCACCTGTGGCGCCGGTGATGCCGGCCACGATGCGTCC
GGCGTAGAGGATCGAGATCTCGATCCCGCGAAATTAATACGACTCACTATAGGGGAATTGTGAGCGGATA
ACAATTCCCCTCTAGAAATAATTTTGTTTAACTTTAAGAAGGAGATATACATATGGCTAGCATGACTGGT
GGACAGCAAATGGGTCGCGGATCCATGGTGAGCAAGGGCGAGGAGCTGTTCACCGGGGTGGTGCCCATCC
TGGTCGAGCTGGACGGCGACGTAAACGGCCACAAGTTCAGCGTGTCCGGCGAGGGCGAGGGCGATGCCAC
CTACGGCAAGCTGACCCTGAAGTTCATCTGCACCACCGGCAAGCTGCCCGTGCCCTGGCCCACCCTCGTG
ACCACCCTGACCTACGGCGTGCAGTGCTTCAGCCGCTACCCCGACCACATGAAGCAGCACGACTTCTTCA
AGTCCGCCATGCCCGAAGGCTACGTCCAGGAGCGCACCATCTTCTTCAAGGACGACGGCAACTACAAGAC
CCGCGCCGAGGTGAAGTTCGAGGGCGACACCCTGGTGAACCGCATCGAGCTGAAGGGCATCGACTTCAAG
GAGGACGGCAACATCCTGGGGCACAAGCTGGAGTACAACTACAACAGCCACAACGTCTATATCATGGCCG
ACAAGCAGAAGAACGGCATCAAGGTGAACTTCAAGATCCGCCACAACATCGAGGACGGCAGCGTGCAGCT
CGCCGACCACTACCAGCAGAACACCCCCATCGGCGACGGCCCCGTGCTGCTGCCCGACAACCACTACCTG
AGCACCCAGTCCGCCCTGAGCAAAGACCCCAACGAGAAGCGCGATCACATGGTCCTGCTGGAGTTCGTGA
CCGCCGCCGGGATCACTCTCGGCATGGACGAGCTGTACAAGGAATTCGAGCTCACCATGGACCGATCTAA
AGAAAACTGCATTTCAGGACCTGTTAAGGCTACAGCTCCAGTTGGAGGTCCAAAACGTGTTCTCGTGACT
CAGCAATTTCCTTGTCAGAATCCATTACCTGTAAATAGTGGCCAGGCTCAGCGGGTCTTGTGTCCTTCAA
ATTCTTCCCAGCGCGTTCCTTTGCAAGCACAAAAACTTGTCTCCAGTCACAAGCCGGTTCAGAATCAGAA
GCAGAAGCAATTGCAGGCAACCAGTGTACCTCATCCTGTCTCCAGGCCACTGAATAACACCCAAAAGAGC
AAGCAGCCCCTGCCATCGGCACCTGAAAATAATCCTGAGGAGGAACTGGCATCAAAACAGAAAAATGAAG
AATCAAAAAAGAGGCAGTGGGCTTTGGAAGACTTTGAAATTGGTCGCCCTCTGGGTAAAGGAAAGTTTGG
TAATGTTTATTTGGCAAGAGAAAAGCAAAGCAAGTTTATTCTGGCTCTTATGGTGTTATTTAAAGCTCAG
CTGGAGAAAGCCGGAGTGGAGCATCAGCTCAGAAGAGAAGTAGAAATACAGTCCCACCTTCGGCATCCTA
ATATTCTTAGACTGTATGGTTATTTCCATGATGCTACCAGAGTCTACCTAATTCTGGAATATGCACCACT
TGGAACAGTTTATAGAGAACTTCAGAAACTTTCAAAGTTTGATGAGCAGAGAACTGCTACTTATATAACA
GAATTGGCAAATGCCCTGTCTTACTGTCATTCGAAGAGAGTTATTCATAGAGACATTAAGCCAGAGAACT
TACTTCTTGGATCAGCTGGAGAGCTTAAAATTGCAGATTTTGGGTGGTCAGTACATGCTCCATCTTCCAG
GAGGACCACTCTCTGTGGCACCCTGGACTACCTGCCCCCTGAAATGATTGAAGGTCGGATGCATGATGAG
AAGGTGGATCTCTGGAGCCTTGGAGTTCTTTGCTATGAATTTTTAGTTGGGAAGCCTCCTTTTGAGGCAA
ACACATACCAAGAGACCTACAAAAGAATATCACGGGTTGAGTTCACATTCCCTGACTTTGTAACAGAGGG
AGCCAGGGACCTCATTTCAAGACTGTTGAAGCATAATCCCAGCCAGAGGCCAATGCTCAGAGAAGTACTT
GAACACCCCTGGATCACAGCAAATTCATCAAAACCATCAAATTGCCAAAACAAAGAATCAGCTAGCAAAC
AGTCTGTCGACAAGCTTATGGTGAGCAAGGGCGAGGAGGATAACATGGCCATCATCAAGGAGTTCATGCG
CTTCAAGGTGCACATGGAGGGCTCCGTGAACGGCCACGAGTTCGAGATCGAGGGCGAGGGCGAGGGCCGC
CCCTACGAGGGCACCCAGACCGCCAAGCTGAAGGTGACCAAGGGTGGCCCCCTGCCCTTCGCCTGGGACA
TCCTGTCCCCTCAGTTCATGTACGGCTCCAAGGCCTACGTGAAGCACCCCGCCGACATCCCCGACTACTT
GAAGCTGTCCTTCCCCGAGGGCTTCAAGTGGGAGCGCGTGATGAACTTCGAGGACGGCGGCGTGGTGACC
GTGACCCAGGACTCCTCCCTGCAGGACGGCGAGTTCATCTACAAGGTGAAGCTGCGCGGCACCAACTTCC
CCTCCGACGGCCCCGTAATGCAGAAGAAGACCATGGGCTGGGAGGCCTCCTCCGAGCGGATGTACCCCGA
GGACGGCGCCCTGAAGGGCGAGATCAAGCAGAGGCTGAAGCTGAAGGACGGCGGCCACTACGACGCTGAG
GTCAAGACCACCTACAAGGCCAAGAAGCCCGTGCAGCTGCCCGGCGCCTACAACGTCAACATCAAGTTGG
ACATCACCTCCCACAACGAGGACTACACCATCGTGGAACAGTACGAACGCGCCGAGGGCCGCCACTCCAC
CGGCGGCATGGACGAGCTGTACAAGCTCGAGCACCACCACCACCACCACTGAGATCCGGCTGCTAACAAA
GCCCGAAAGGAAGCTGAGTTGGCTGCTGCCACCGCTGAGCAATAACTAGCATAACCCCTTGGGGCCTCTA
AACGGGTCTTGAGGGGTTTTTTGCTGAAAGGAGGAACTATATCCGGATTGGCGAATGGG
[124 nt withheld, positions 3280-3403]
C
[91 nt withheld, positions 3405-3495]
G
[49 nt withheld, positions 3497-3545]
CCTTTGACGTTGGAGTCCACGTTCTTT
[37 nt withheld, positions 3573-3609]
ACCCTATCTCGGTCTATTCTTTTGATTTATAAGGGATTTTGCCGATTTCGGCCTATTGGTTAAAAAATGA
GCTGATTTAACAAAAATTTAACGCGAATTTTAACAAAATATTAACGCTTACAATTTAGGTGGCACTTTTC
GGGGAAATGTGCGCGGAACCCCTATTTGTTTATTTTTCTAAATACATTCAAATATGTATCCGCTCATGAG
ACAATAACCCTGATAAATGCTTCAATAATATTGAAAAAGGAAGAGTATGAGTATTCAACATTTCCGTGTC
GCCCTTATTCCCTTTTTTGCGGCATTTTGCCTTCCTGTTTTTGCTCACCCAGAAACGCTGGTGAAAGTAA
AAGATGCTGAAGATCAGTTGGGTGCACGAGTGGGTTACATCGAACTGGATCTCAACAGCGGTAAGATCCT
TGAGAGTTTTCGCCCCGAAGAACGTTTTCCAATGATGAGCACTTTTAAAGTTCTGCTATGTGGCGCGGTA
TTATCCCGTATTGACGCCGGGCAAGAGCAACTCGGTCGCCGCATACACTATTCTCAGAATGACTTGGTTG
AGTACTCACCAGTCACAGAAAAGCATCTTACGGATGGCATGACAGTAAGAGAATTATGCAGTGCTGCCAT
AACCATGAGTGATAACACTGCGGCCAACTTACTTCTGACAACGATCGGAGGACCGAAGGAGCTAACCGCT
TTTTTGCACAACATGGGGGATCATGTAACTCGCCTTGATCGTTGGGAACCGGAGCTGAATGAAGCCATAC
CAAACGACGAGCGTGACACCACGATGCCTGCAGCAATGGCAACAACGTTGCGCAAACTATTAACTGGCGA
ACTACTTACTCTAGCTTCCCGGCAACAATTAATAGACTGGATGGAGGCGGATAAAGTTGCAGGACCACTT
CTGCGCTCGGCCCTTCCGGCTGGCTGGTTTATTGCTGATAAATCTGGAGCCGGTGAGCGTGGGTCTCGCG
GTATCATTGCAGCACTGGGGCCAGATGGTAAGCCCTCCCGTATCGTAGTTATCTACACGACGGGGAGTCA
GGCAACTATGGATGAACGAAATAGACAGATCGCTGAGATAGGTGCCTCACTGATTAAGCATTGGTAACTG
TCAGACCAAGTTTACTCATATATACTTTAGATTGATTTAAAACTTCATTTTTAATTTAAAAGGATCTAGG
TGAAGATCCTTTTTGATAATCTCATGACCAAAATCCCTTAACGTGAGTTTTCGTTCCACTGAGCGTCAGA
CCCCGTAGAAAAGATCAAAGGATCTTCTTGAGATCCTTTTTTTCTGCGCGTAATCTGCTGCTTGCAAACA
AAAAAACCACCGCTACCAGCGGTGGTTTGTTTGCCGGATCAAGAGCTACCAACTCTTTTTCCGAAGGTAA
CTGGCTTCAGCAGAGCGCAGATACCAAATACTGTCCTTCTAGTGTAGCCGTAGTTAGGCCACCACTTCAA
GAACTCTGTAGCACCGCCTACATACCTCGCTCTGCTAATCCTGTTACCAGTGGCTGCTGCCAGTGGCGAT
AAGTCGTGTCTTACCGGGTTGGACTCAAGACGATAGTTACCGGATAAGGCGCAGCGGTCGGGCTGAACGG
GGGGTTCGTGCACACAGCCCAGCTTGGAGCGAACGACCTACACCGAACTGAGATACCTACAGCGTGAGCT
ATGAGAAAGCGCCACGCTTCCCGAAGGGAGAAAGGCGGACAGGTATCCGGTAAGCGGCAGGGTCGGAACA
GGAGAGCGCACGAGGGAGCTTCCAGGGGGAAACGCCTGGTATCTTTATAGTCCTGTCGGGTTTCGCCACC
TCTGACTTGAGCGTCGATTTTTGTGATGCTCGTCAGGGGGGCGGAGCCTATGGAAAAACGCCAGCAACGC
GGCCTTTTTACGGTTCCTGGCCTTTTGCTGGCCTTTTGCTCACATGTTCTTTCCTGCGTTATCCCCTGAT
TCTGTGGATAACCGTATTACCGCCTTTGAGTGAGCTGATACCGCTCGCCGCAGCCGAACGACCGAGCGCA
GCGAGTCAGTGAGCGAGGAAGCGGAAGAGCGCCTGATGCGGTATTTTCTCCTTACGCATCTGTGCGGTAT
TTCACACCGCAATGGTGCACTCTCAGTACAATCTGCTCTGATGCCGCATAGTTAAGCCAGTATACACTCC
GCTATCGCTACGTGACTGGGTCATGGCTGCGCCCCGACACCCGCCAACACCCGCTGACGCGCCCTGACGG
GCTTGTCTGCTCCCGGCATCCGCTTACAGACAAGCTGTGACCGTCTCCGGGAGCTGCATGTGTCAGAGGT
TTTCACCGTCATCACCGAAACGCGCGAGGCAGCTGCGGTAAAGCTCATCAGCGTGGTCGTGAAGCGATTC
ACAGATGTCTGCCTGTTCATCCGCGTCCAGCTCGTTGAGTTTCTCCAGAAGCGTTAATGTCTGGCTTCTG
ATAAAGCGGGCCATGTTAAGGGCGGTTTTTTCCTGTTTGGTCACTGATGCCTCCGTGTAAGGGGGATTTC
TGTTCATGGGGGTAATGATACCGATGAAACGAGAGAGGATGCTCACGATACGGGTTACTGATGATGAACA
TGCCCGGTTACTGGAACGTTGTGAGGGTAAACAACTGGCGGTATGGATGCGGCGGGACCAGAGAAAAATC
ACTCAGGGTCAATGCCAGCGCTTCGTTAATACAGATGTAGGTGTTCCACAGGGTAGCCAGCAGCATCCTG
CGATGCAGATCCGGAACATAATGGTGCAGGGCGCTGACTTCCGCGTTTCCAGACTTTACGAAACACGGAA
ACCGAAGACCATTCATGTTGTTGCTCAGGTCGCAGACGTTTTGCAGCAGCAGTCGCTTCACGTTCGCTCG
CGTATCGGTGATTCATTCTGCTAACCAGTAAGGCAACCCCGCCAGCCTAGCCGGGTCCTCAACGACAGGA
GCACGATCATGCGCACCCGTGGGGCCGCCATGCCGGCGATAATGGCCTGCTTCTCGCCGAAACGTTTGGT
GGCGGGACCAGTGACGAAGGCTTGAGCGAGGGCGTGCAAGATTCCGAATACCGCAAGCGACAGGCCGATC
ATCGTCGCGCTCCAGCGAAAGCGGTCCTCGCCGAAAATGACCCAGAGCGCTGCCGGCACCTGTCCTACGA
GTTGCATGATAAAGAAGACAGTCATAAGTGCGGCGACGATAGTCATGCCCCGCGCCCACCGGAAGGAGCT
GACTGGGTTGAAGGCTCTCAAGGGCATCGGTCGAGATCCCGGTGCCTAATGAGTGAGCTAACTTACATTA
ATTGCGTTGCGCTCACTGCCCGCTTTCCAGTCGGGAAACCTGTCGTGCCAGCTGCATTAATGAATTGGCC
AACGCGCGGGGAGAGGCGGTTTGCGTATTGGGCGCCAGGGTGGTTTTTCTTTTCACCAGTGAGACGGGCA
ACAGCTGATTGCCCTTCACCGCCTGGCCCTGAGAGAGTTGCAGCAAGCGGTCCACGCTGGTTTGCCCCAG
CAGGCGAAAATCCTGTTTGATGGTGGTTAACGGCGGGATATAACATGAGCTGTCTTCGGTATCGTCGTAT
CCCACTACCGAGATATCCGCACCAACGCGCAGCCCGGACTCGGTAATGGCGCGCATTGCGCCCAGCGCCA
TCTGATCGTTGGCAACCAGCATCGCAGTGGGAACGATGCCCTCATTCAGCATTTGCATGGTTTGTTGAAA
ACCGGACATGGCACTCCAGTCGCCTTCCCGTTCCGCTATCGGCTGAATTTGATTGCGAGTGAGATATTTA
TGCCAGCCAGCCAGACGCAGACGCGCCGAGACAGAACTTAATGGGCCCGCTAACAGCGCGATTTGCTGGT
GACCCAATGCGACCAGATGCTCCACGCCCAGTCGCGTACCGTCTTCATGGGAGAAAATAATACTGTTGAT
GGGTGTCTGGTCAGAGACATCAAGAAATAACGCCGGAACATTAGTGCAGGCAGCTTCCACAGCAATGGCA
TCCTGGTCATCCAGCGGATAGTTAATGATCAGCCCACTGACGCGTTGCGCGAGAAGATTGTGCACCGCCG
CTTTACAGGCTTCGACGCCGCTTCGTTCTACCATCGACACCACCACGCTGGCACCCAGTTGATCGGCGCG
AGATTTAATCGCCGCGACAATTTGCGACGGCGCGTGCAGGGCCAGACTGGAGGTGGCAACGCCAATCAGC
AACGACTGTTTGCCCGCCAGTTGTTGTGCCACGCGGTTGGGAATGTAATTCAGCTCCGCCATCGCCGCTT
CCACTTTTTCCCGCGTTTTCGCAGAAACGTGGCTGGCCTGGTTCACCACGCGGGAAACGGTCTGATAAGA
GACACCGGCATACTCTGCGACATCGTATAACGTTACTGGTTTCACATTCACCACCCTGAATTGACTCTCT
TCCGGGCGCTATCATGCCATACCGCGAAAGGTTTTGCGCCATTCGAT
Features (pLannotate 1.2.2; 22 found; start..end, strand, type, name):
     14..293     -  CDS            TcR (fragment): tetracycline efflux protein; tet; confers resistance to tetracycline
    315..333     +  promoter       T7 promoter: promoter for bacteriophage T7 RNA polymerase
    334..358     +  protein_bind   lac operator: The lac repressor binds to the lac operator to inhibit transcription in E. coli. This inhibition can be relieved by adding lactose or isopropyl-β-D-thiogalactopyranoside (IPTG). lac repressor encoded by lacI
    373..395     +  RBS            RBS: efficient ribosome binding site from bacteriophage T7 gene 10 (Olins and Rangwala, 1989)
    403..435     +  CDS            T7 tag (gene 10 leader): leader peptide from bacteriophage T7 gene 10 promotes efficient translation in E. coli
    445..1161    +  CDS            EGFP: EGFP is a basic (constitutively fluorescent) green fluorescent protein published in 1996, derived from Aequorea victoria. It is reported to be a rapidly-maturing weak dimer with moderate acid sensitivity.
   1177..2385    +  CDS            AURKA: AURKA_HUMAN - Also known as AIK, AIRK1, ARK1, AURA, AYK1, BTAK, IAK1, STK15, STK6. Experimental evidence at protein level: Swiss-Prot protein existence level 1. Mitotic serine/threonine kinase that contributes to the regulation of cell cycle progression (PubMed:26246606, PubMed:12390251, PubMed:18615013, PubMed:11039908, PubMed:17125279, PubMed:17360485). Associates with the centrosome and the spindle microtubules during mitosis and plays a critical role in various mitotic events including the establishment of mitotic spindle, centrosome duplication, centrosome separation as well as maturation
   2398..3105    +  CDS            mCherry: mCherry is a basic (constitutively fluorescent) red fluorescent protein published in 2004, derived from Discosoma sp.. It is reported to be a very rapidly-maturing monomer with low acid sensitivity.
   3112..3129    +  CDS            9xHis (fragment): 9xHis affinity tag
   3139..3188    +  CDS            SET1 (fragment): solubility-enhancement tag derived from T7 phage gene 10B
   3196..3243    +  terminator     T7 terminator: transcription terminator for bacteriophage T7 RNA polymerase
   3280..3735    +  rep_origin     f1 ori (sequence partly withheld): f1 bacteriophage origin of replication; arrow indicates direction of (+) strand synthesis
   3761..3865    +  promoter       AmpR promoter: bla
   3866..4726    +  CDS            AmpR: β-lactamase; bla; confers resistance to ampicillin, carbenicillin, and related antibiotics
   4897..5485    +  rep_origin     ori: high-copy-number ColE1/pMB1/pBR322/pUC origin of replication
   5671..5810    -  misc_feature   bom: basis of mobility region from pBR322
   5912..6103    -  CDS            rop: Rop protein, which maintains plasmids at low copy number; rop
   6120..6500    +  CDS            YPB1_ECOLX: Protein predicted: Swiss-Prot protein existence level 4. From Escherichia coli.
   6572..6863    -  CDS            TcR (fragment): tetracycline efflux protein; tet; confers resistance to tetracycline
   6878..6899    -  protein_bind   CAP binding site: CAP binding activates transcription in the presence of cAMP. E. coli catabolite activator protein
   6912..7994    -  CDS            lacI: lac repressor; lacI; The lac repressor binds to the lac operator to inhibit transcription in E. coli. This inhibition can be relieved by adding lactose or isopropyl-β-D-thiogalactopyranoside (IPTG).
   7995..6       -  promoter       lacI promoter (across the origin): lacI
