[The description below was written by a language model from this plasmid's Addgene catalogue record and pLannotate feature annotations shown in this document.]
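Description:
pET21a-GFP-AURKA_K162M-mCherry is an 8,066-nt bacterial expression plasmid built on the pET21a backbone and intended for producing recombinant protein in E. coli for purification. It is maintained through a ColE1/pMB1-type origin and selected with ampicillin via the β-lactamase gene. The catalogue lists it as high copy, although the feature table also shows the pBR322-derived rop gene and bom region, which are normally associated with copy-number restraint and mobilisation. An f1 origin is present, and short tetracycline-resistance fragments are non-functional backbone remnants.

The expression cassette is the standard pET arrangement: a T7 promoter followed by a lac operator, the T7 gene 10 ribosome binding site and the T7 tag leader, ending at a T7 terminator. The plasmid-borne lacI gene supplies repressor, so transcription depends on a host that provides T7 RNA polymerase and is induced with IPTG. The annotated coding features run in order through EGFP, full-length human aurora kinase A (AURKA) and mCherry, followed by a short polyhistidine stretch (annotated as a fragment of a longer His tag) that can serve for metal-affinity purification.

AURKA carries the K162M substitution, recorded as kinase-dead, and the depositor notes that it was made by directed mutagenesis of the otherwise identical wild-type GFP-AURKA-mCherry plasmid. Flanking the kinase with a green donor and a red acceptor matches the FRET biosensor design of the associated publication on aurora kinase A activation. This mutant would plausibly serve as a catalytically inactive comparison for the wild-type sensor protein in vitro, though the record does not state that explicitly.
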