Addgene plasmid #99881: pET21a-GFP-AURKA_K162M-mCherry
Purpose: Expression of GFP-AURKA K162M-mCherry for protein purification in bacteria
Depositing lab: Marc Tramier. Depositing organization: CNRS UMR 6290, Institut de Génétique et Développement de Rennes (IGDR). Publication: A FRET biosensor reveals spatiotemporal activation and functions of aurora kinase A in living cells. Bertolin G, Sizaire F, Herbomel G, Reboutier D, Prigent C, Tramier M. Nat Commun. 2016 Sep 14;7:12674. doi: 10.1038/ncomms12674. PubMed 27624869.
Backbone
  Vector backbone: pET21a
  Backbone manufacturer: MerckMillipore
  Vector type: Bacterial Expression
Growth in bacteria
  Bacterial resistance: Ampicillin, 100 μg/mL
  Growth temperature: 37°C
  Growth strain: DH5alpha
  Copy number: High Copy
Gene/Insert
  Gene/Insert name: AURKA
  Species: H. sapiens (human)
  Mutation: K162M (kinase-dead)
  Entrez Gene: AURKA (a.k.a. AIK, ARK1, AURA, BTAK, PPP1R47, STK15, STK6, STK7)
  Tag / fusion protein: GFP (N terminal on backbone); mCherry (C terminal on backbone)
  Cloning method: Unknown
Terms and licenses: Academic/Nonprofit Terms; Industry Terms: Not Available to Industry
Depositor comments: Same construct as pET21-GFP-AURKA-mCherry obtained by directed mutagenesis
How to cite: pET21a-GFP-AURKA_K162M-mCherry was a gift from Marc Tramier (Addgene plasmid # 99881 ; http://n2t.net/addgene:99881 ; RRID:Addgene_99881)
